Addgene plasmid #182210: pcDNA3.1_AGIA-AirID
Purpose: Express AirID in mammalian cells.
Depositing lab: Sohei Ito & Shogo Nakano & Akira Nozawa & Tatsuya Sawasaki. Publication: AirID, a novel proximity biotinylation enzyme, for analysis of protein-protein interactions. Kido K, Yamanaka S, Nakano S, Motani K, Shinohara S, Nozawa A, Kosako H, Ito S, Sawasaki T. Elife. 2020 May 11;9. pii: 54983. doi: 10.7554/eLife.54983. PubMed 32391793.
Backbone
  Vector backbone: pcDNA3.1
  Vector type: Mammalian Expression
  Selectable markers: Neomycin (select with G418)
Growth in bacteria
  Bacterial resistance: Ampicillin, 100 μg/mL
  Growth temperature: 37°C
  Growth strain: DH5alpha
  Copy number: Unknown
Gene/Insert
  Gene/Insert name: AGIA-AirID
  Species: Synthetic
  Insert size (bp): 981
  Tag / fusion protein: AGIA-tag (N terminal on insert)
  Cloning method: Restriction Enzyme; 5′ cloning site BamHI (unknown if destroyed); 3′ cloning site NotI (unknown if destroyed)
  Sequencing primers: 5′ CGCAAATGGGCGGTAGGCGTG; 3′ TAGAAGGCACAGTCGAGG
Terms and licenses: Academic/Nonprofit Terms; Industry Terms: Not Available to Industry
How to cite: pcDNA3.1_AGIA-AirID was a gift from Sohei Ito & Shogo Nakano & Akira Nozawa & Tatsuya Sawasaki (Addgene plasmid # 182210 ; http://n2t.net/addgene:182210 ; RRID:Addgene_182210)
