[The description below was written by a language model from this plasmid's Addgene catalogue record and pLannotate feature annotations shown in this document.]
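Description:
pcDNA3.1_AGIA-AirID is a mammalian expression plasmid built on the pcDNA3.1 backbone (6,363 nt in the sequenced record) for producing the proximity biotinylation enzyme AirID in cultured mammalian cells. It is propagated in E. coli through a high-copy ColE1/pUC-type origin with ampicillin selection from the β-lactamase gene and its native promoter. An f1 origin is also present, which allows single-stranded DNA production. For mammalian selection, a neomycin phosphotransferase gene driven by the SV40 enhancer/early promoter and terminated by the SV40 poly(A) signal confers G418 resistance, so stable lines can be derived as well as transient expression. Several short annotations (the bom, lacI, ble and HIV-1 LTR fragments and the lac promoter/operator region) appear to be backbone remnants or partial similarity hits rather than functional parts of the design.

The payload is a 981 bp synthetic insert, cloned between BamHI and NotI, that encodes AirID with an N-terminal AGIA epitope tag for antibody detection of the enzyme. It sits downstream of the human CMV immediate-early enhancer and promoter and upstream of the bovine growth hormone polyadenylation signal. A T7 promoter between the CMV promoter and the insert allows in vitro transcription. The automated annotation labels the coding region as E. coli birA, reflecting AirID's relationship to the BirA biotin ligase family. Such enzymes activate biotin to biotinyl-5'-AMP, and proximity-labelling variants biotinylate nearby proteins. The associated publication describes AirID as a novel enzyme for analysing protein–protein interactions. As recorded, this construct expresses tagged AirID alone, with no fusion partner stated.
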