Features (pLannotate 1.2.2; 20 found; start..end, strand, type, name):
     28..80      -  misc_feature   bom (fragment): basis of mobility region from pBR322
    235..614     +  enhancer       CMV enhancer: human cytomegalovirus immediate early enhancer
    615..818     +  promoter       CMV promoter: human cytomegalovirus (CMV) immediate early promoter
    814..847     +  LTR            5' LTR (truncated) (fragment): truncated 5' long terminal repeat (LTR) from HIV-1
    863..881     +  promoter       T7 promoter: promoter for bacteriophage T7 RNA polymerase
    962..1918    +  CDS            birA: BIRA_ECOLI - Also known as bioR, dhbB. Experimental evidence at protein level: Swiss-Prot protein existence level 1. Acts both as a biotin--[acetyl-CoA-carboxylase] ligase and a biotin-operon repressor. In the presence of ATP, BirA activates biotin to form the BirA-biotinyl-5'-adenylate (BirA-bio-5'-AMP or holoBirA) complex. HoloBirA can either transfer the biotinyl moiety to the biotin carboxyl carrier protein (BCCP) subunit of acetyl-CoA carboxylase, or bind to the biotin operator site and inhibit transcription of the operon. From Escherichia coli (strain K12).
   1960..2184    +  polyA_signal   bGH poly(A) signal: bovine growth hormone polyadenylation signal
   2188..2209    +  promoter       SV40 promoter (fragment): SV40 enhancer and early promoter
   2230..2658    +  rep_origin     f1 ori (sequence partly withheld): f1 bacteriophage origin of replication; arrow indicates direction of (+) strand synthesis
   2672..3001    +  promoter       SV40 promoter: SV40 enhancer and early promoter
   3068..3859    +  CDS            neo: KKA2_KLEPN - Also known as kan, nptII. Experimental evidence at protein level: Swiss-Prot protein existence level 1. Resistance to kanamycin, neomycin, paromomycin, ribostamycin, butirosin and gentamicin B. From Klebsiella pneumoniae.
   3883..4041    +  CDS            ble (fragment): BLE_KLEPN - Experimental evidence at protein level: Swiss-Prot protein existence level 1. Binding protein with a strong affinity to the bleomycin family of antibiotics. Binds to CL990; an antimitotic-antibiotic compound. From Klebsiella pneumoniae.
   4036..4157    +  polyA_signal   SV40 poly(A) signal: SV40 polyadenylation signal
   4230..4246    -  protein_bind   lac operator: The lac repressor binds to the lac operator to inhibit transcription in E. coli. This inhibition can be relieved by adding lactose or isopropyl-β-D-thiogalactopyranoside (IPTG). lac repressor encoded by lacI
   4254..4284    -  promoter       lac promoter: promoter for the E. coli lac operon
   4299..4320    -  protein_bind   CAP binding site: CAP binding activates transcription in the presence of cAMP. E. coli catabolite activator protein
   4333..4425    -  CDS            lacI (fragment): lac repressor; lacI; The lac repressor binds to the lac operator to inhibit transcription in E. coli. This inhibition can be relieved by adding lactose or isopropyl-β-D-thiogalactopyranoside (IPTG).
   4608..5196    -  rep_origin     ori: high-copy-number ColE1/pMB1/pBR322/pUC origin of replication
   5367..6227    -  CDS            AmpR: β-lactamase; bla; confers resistance to ampicillin, carbenicillin, and related antibiotics
   6228..6332    -  promoter       AmpR promoter: bla
>Addgene plasmid #182210 | pcDNA3.1_AGIA-AirID | addgene full sequence | sequence record 367774 | Addgene NGS Result
GACGGATCGGGAGATCTCCCGATCCCCTATGGTGCACTCTCAGTACAATCTGCTCTGATGCCGCATAGTT
AAGCCAGTATCTGCTCCCTGCTTGTGTGTTGGAGGTCGCTGAGTAGTGCGCGAGCAAAATTTAAGCTACA
ACAAGGCAAGGCTTGACCGACAATTGCATGAAGAATCTGCTTAGGGTTAGGCGTTTTGCGCTGCTTCGCG
ATGTACGGGCCAGATATACGCGTTGACATTGATTATTGACTAGTTATTAATAGTAATCAATTACGGGGTC
ATTAGTTCATAGCCCATATATGGAGTTCCGCGTTACATAACTTACGGTAAATGGCCCGCCTGGCTGACCG
CCCAACGACCCCCGCCCATTGACGTCAATAATGACGTATGTTCCCATAGTAACGCCAATAGGGACTTTCC
ATTGACGTCAATGGGTGGAGTATTTACGGTAAACTGCCCACTTGGCAGTACATCAAGTGTATCATATGCC
AAGTACGCCCCCTATTGACGTCAATGACGGTAAATGGCCCGCCTGGCATTATGCCCAGTACATGACCTTA
TGGGACTTTCCTACTTGGCAGTACATCTACGTATTAGTCATCGCTATTACCATGGTGATGCGGTTTTGGC
AGTACATCAATGGGCGTGGATAGCGGTTTGACTCACGGGGATTTCCAAGTCTCCACCCCATTGACGTCAA
TGGGAGTTTGTTTTGGCACCAAAATCAACGGGACTTTCCAAAATGTCGTAACAACTCCGCCCCATTGACG
CAAATGGGCGGTAGGCGTGTACGGTGGGAGGTCTATATAAGCAGAGCTCTCTGGCTAACTAGAGAACCCA
CTGCTTACTGGCTTATCGAAATTAATACGACTCACTATAGGGAGACCCAAGCTGGCTAGTTAAGCTTACC
ATGGAAGAAGCAGCTGGTATTGCTCGCCCATTGGGATATCTCGAGGATCCGATGAAGGACAACACCGTTC
CGCTCACGCTTATCTCTATCCTTGCTGATGGTGAGTTCCACTCTGGTGAACAACTTGGAGAGCAGCTCGG
AATGTCTAGGGCTGCTATTAACAAGCACATCAAGACCCTCCGTGACTGGGGAGTTGATGTGTTCAGAGTT
CAAGGTAAGGGGTACTGCCTTCCTGAGCCTATCCAACTTCTCGACGAAGAGAAGATCAGGCAGCAGCTTG
ATGAGGGATCTGTTACTGTTCTCCCGGTGATCGATTCGACCAACCAGTACCTTCTCGATAGGCTCGATGA
GCTTACCTCTGGTGATGTGTGTATCGCTGAGTACCAACAGGCTGGAAGAGGAAGCAGAGGTAGGAAGTGG
TTTTCTCCGTTCGGAGCTAACCTCTACCTCAGCATGTATTGGAGACTTGAGCAAGGACCTGCTGCTGCTA
TGGGACTTTCTCTCGTTATCGGAATCGTGATGGCTGAGACTCTCCAAAAGCTTGGAGCTGACGGTGTTAG
AGTGAAGTGGCCTAACGACCTTTACCTCAACGATAGGAAGCTCGCTGGAATCCTCGTTGAGATGACTGGA
AAGACTGGTGACGCTGCTCATATCGTGATTGGAGCTGGAATCAACCTCTCTATGCGTGAGCCTGAGACTG
ATGAGGTTGACCAGTCTTGGATCAACCTCCAAGAGGCTGGTATCACCATCGATAGAAACCAGCTTGCTGC
CAGGCTCATCAAGGATCTTAGATCTGCTCTCAGGCAGTTCGAGCAACAAGGACTTGCTCCATTCCTCAGC
AGATGGGAAGCTCTCGACAACTTCATCAACAGGCCAGTGAAGCTCATCATCGGTGATAGAGAGATCCACG
GAATCGCTAGGGGAATCAACGAACAAGGGGCTCTTTTGCTTGAGCAGGACGGTGTGATTAAGCCTTGGAT
TGGAGGTGAGATCAGCCTCAGATCTGCTTAAGCGGCCGCACTAGTGATAAACCCGCTGATCAGCCTCGAC
TGTGCCTTCTAGTTGCCAGCCATCTGTTGTTTGCCCCTCCCCCGTGCCTTCCTTGACCCTGGAAGGTGCC
ACTCCCACTGTCCTTTCCTAATAAAATGAGGAAATTGCATCGCATTGTCTGAGTAGGTGTCATTCTATTC
TGGGGGGTGGGGTGGGGCAGGACAGCAAGGGGGAGGATTGGGAAGACAATAGCAGGCATGCTGGGGATGC
GGTGGGCTCTATGGCTTCTGAGGCGGAAAGAACCAGCTGGGGCTCTAGGGGGTATCCCC
[124 nt withheld, positions 2230-2353]
C
[91 nt withheld, positions 2355-2445]
A
[49 nt withheld, positions 2447-2495]
CCTTTGACGTTGGAGTCCACGTTCTTT
[37 nt withheld, positions 2523-2559]
ACCCTATCTCGGTCTATTCTTTTGATTTATAAGGGATTTTGCCGATTTCGGCCTATTGGTTAAAAAATGA
GCTGATTTAACAAAAATTTAACGCGAATTAATTCTGTGGAATGTGTGTCAGTTAGGGTGTGGAAAGTCCC
CAGGCTCCCCAGCAGGCAGAAGTATGCAAAGCATGCATCTCAATTAGTCAGCAACCAGGTGTGGAAAGTC
CCCAGGCTCCCCAGCAGGCAGAAGTATGCAAAGCATGCATCTCAATTAGTCAGCAACCATAGTCCCGCCC
CTAACTCCGCCCATCCCGCCCCTAACTCCGCCCAGTTCCGCCCATTCTCCGCCCCATGGCTGACTAATTT
TTTTTATTTATGCAGAGGCCGAGGCCGCCTCTGCCTCTGAGCTATTCCAGAAGTAGTGAGGAGGCTTTTT
TGGAGGCCTAGGCTTTTGCAAAAAGCTCCCGGGAGCTTGTATATCCATTTTCGGATCTGATCAAGAGACA
GGATGAGGATCGTTTCGCATGATTGAACAAGATGGATTGCACGCAGGTTCTCCGGCCGCTTGGGTGGAGA
GGCTATTCGGCTATGACTGGGCACAACAGACAATCGGCTGCTCTGATGCCGCCGTGTTCCGGCTGTCAGC
GCAGGGGCGCCCGGTTCTTTTTGTCAAGACCGACCTGTCCGGTGCCCTGAATGAACTGCAGGACGAGGCA
GCGCGGCTATCGTGGCTGGCCACGACGGGCGTTCCTTGCGCAGCTGTGCTCGACGTTGTCACTGAAGCGG
GAAGGGACTGGCTGCTATTGGGCGAAGTGCCGGGGCAGGATCTCCTGTCATCTCACCTTGCTCCTGCCGA
GAAAGTATCCATCATGGCTGATGCAATGCGGCGGCTGCATACGCTTGATCCGGCTACCTGCCCATTCGAC
CACCAAGCGAAACATCGCATCGAGCGAGCACGTACTCGGATGGAAGCCGGTCTTGTCGATCAGGATGATC
TGGACGAAGAGCATCAGGGGCTCGCGCCAGCCGAACTGTTCGCCAGGCTCAAGGCGCGCATGCCCGACGG
CGAGGATCTCGTCGTGACCCATGGCGATGCCTGCTTGCCGAATATCATGGTGGAAAATGGCCGCTTTTCT
GGATTCATCGACTGTGGCCGGCTGGGTGTGGCGGACCGCTATCAGGACATAGCGTTGGCTACCCGTGATA
TTGCTGAAGAGCTTGGCGGCGAATGGGCTGACCGCTTCCTCGTGCTTTACGGTATCGCCGCTCCCGATTC
GCAGCGCATCGCCTTCTATCGCCTTCTTGACGAGTTCTTCTGAGCGGGACTCTGGGGTTCGAAATGACCG
ACCAAGCGACGCCCAACCTGCCATCACGAGATTTCGATTCCACCGCCGCCTTCTATGAAAGGTTGGGCTT
CGGAATCGTTTTCCGGGACGCCGGCTGGATGATCCTCCAGCGCGGGGATCTCATGCTGGAGTTCTTCGCC
CACCCCAACTTGTTTATTGCAGCTTATAATGGTTACAAATAAAGCAATAGCATCACAAATTTCACAAATA
AAGCATTTTTTTCACTGCATTCTAGTTGTGGTTTGTCCAAACTCATCAATGTATCTTATCATGTCTGTAT
ACCGTCGACCTCTAGCTAGAGCTTGGCGTAATCATGGTCATAGCTGTTTCCTGTGTGAAATTGTTATCCG
CTCACAATTCCACACAACATACGAGCCGGAAGCATAAAGTGTAAAGCCTGGGGTGCCTAATGAGTGAGCT
AACTCACATTAATTGCGTTGCGCTCACTGCCCGCTTTCCAGTCGGGAAACCTGTCGTGCCAGCTGCATTA
ATGAATCGGCCAACGCGCGGGGAGAGGCGGTTTGCGTATTGGGCGCTCTTCCGCTTCCTCGCTCACTGAC
TCGCTGCGCTCGGTCGTTCGGCTGCGGCGAGCGGTATCAGCTCACTCAAAGGCGGTAATACGGTTATCCA
CAGAATCAGGGGATAACGCAGGAAAGAACATGTGAGCAAAAGGCCAGCAAAAGGCCAGGAACCGTAAAAA
GGCCGCGTTGCTGGCGTTTTTCCATAGGCTCCGCCCCCCTGACGAGCATCACAAAAATCGACGCTCAAGT
CAGAGGTGGCGAAACCCGACAGGACTATAAAGATACCAGGCGTTTCCCCCTGGAAGCTCCCTCGTGCGCT
CTCCTGTTCCGACCCTGCCGCTTACCGGATACCTGTCCGCCTTTCTCCCTTCGGGAAGCGTGGCGCTTTC
TCATAGCTCACGCTGTAGGTATCTCAGTTCGGTGTAGGTCGTTCGCTCCAAGCTGGGCTGTGTGCACGAA
CCCCCCGTTCAGCCCGACCGCTGCGCCTTATCCGGTAACTATCGTCTTGAGTCCAACCCGGTAAGACACG
ACTTATCGCCACTGGCAGCAGCCACTGGTAACAGGATTAGCAGAGCGAGGTATGTAGGCGGTGCTACAGA
GTTCTTGAAGTGGTGGCCTAACTACGGCTACACTAGAAGAACAGTATTTGGTATCTGCGCTCTGCTGAAG
CCAGTTACCTTCGGAAAAAGAGTTGGTAGCTCTTGATCCGGCAAACAAACCACCGCTGGTAGCGGTGGTT
TTTTTGTTTGCAAGCAGCAGATTACGCGCAGAAAAAAAGGATCTCAAGAAGATCCTTTGATCTTTTCTAC
GGGGTCTGACGCTCAGTGGAACGAAAACTCACGTTAAGGGATTTTGGTCATGAGATTATCAAAAAGGATC
TTCACCTAGATCCTTTTAAATTAAAAATGAAGTTTTAAATCAATCTAAAGTATATATGAGTAAACTTGGT
CTGACAGTTACCAATGCTTAATCAGTGAGGCACCTATCTCAGCGATCTGTCTATTTCGTTCATCCATAGT
TGCCTGACTCCCCGTCGTGTAGATAACTACGATACGGGAGGGCTTACCATCTGGCCCCAGTGCTGCAATG
ATACCGCGAGACCCACGCTCACCGGCTCCAGATTTATCAGCAATAAACCAGCCAGCCGGAAGGGCCGAGC
GCAGAAGTGGTCCTGCAACTTTATCCGCCTCCATCCAGTCTATTAATTGTTGCCGGGAAGCTAGAGTAAG
TAGTTCGCCAGTTAATAGTTTGCGCAACGTTGTTGCCATTGCTACAGGCATCGTGGTGTCACGCTCGTCG
TTTGGTATGGCTTCATTCAGCTCCGGTTCCCAACGATCAAGGCGAGTTACATGATCCCCCATGTTGTGCA
AAAAAGCGGTTAGCTCCTTCGGTCCTCCGATCGTTGTCAGAAGTAAGTTGGCCGCAGTGTTATCACTCAT
GGTTATGGCAGCACTGCATAATTCTCTTACTGTCATGCCATCCGTAAGATGCTTTTCTGTGACTGGTGAG
TACTCAACCAAGTCATTCTGAGAATAGTGTATGCGGCGACCGAGTTGCTCTTGCCCGGCGTCAATACGGG
ATAATACCGCGCCACATAGCAGAACTTTAAAAGTGCTCATCATTGGAAAACGTTCTTCGGGGCGAAAACT
CTCAAGGATCTTACCGCTGTTGAGATCCAGTTCGATGTAACCCACTCGTGCACCCAACTGATCTTCAGCA
TCTTTTACTTTCACCAGCGTTTCTGGGTGAGCAAAAACAGGAAGGCAAAATGCCGCAAAAAAGGGAATAA
GGGCGACACGGAAATGTTGAATACTCATACTCTTCCTTTTTCAATATTATTGAAGCATTTATCAGGGTTA
TTGTCTCATGAGCGGATACATATTTGAATGTATTTAGAAAAATAAACAAATAGGGGTTCCGCGCACATTT
CCCCGAAAAGTGCCACCTGACGTC
