>Addgene plasmid #182210 | pcDNA3.1_AGIA-AirID | depositor partial sequence | sequence record 352533 | AGIA-AirID
ATGGAAGAAGCAGCTGGTATTGCTCGCCCATTGGGATATCTCGAGGATCCGATGAAGGACAACACCGTTC
CGCTCACGCTTATCTCTATCCTTGCTGATGGTGAGTTCCACTCTGGTGAACAACTTGGAGAGCAGCTCGG
AATGTCTAGGGCTGCTATTAACAAGCACATCAAGACCCTCCGTGACTGGGGAGTTGATGTGTTCAGAGTT
CAAGGTAAGGGGTACTGCCTTCCTGAGCCTATCCAACTTCTCGACGAAGAGAAGATCAGGCAGCAGCTTG
ATGAGGGATCTGTTACTGTTCTCCCGGTGATCGATTCGACCAACCAGTACCTTCTCGATAGGCTCGATGA
GCTTACCTCTGGTGATGTGTGTATCGCTGAGTACCAACAGGCTGGAAGAGGAAGCAGAGGTAGGAAGTGG
TTTTCTCCGTTCGGAGCTAACCTCTACCTCAGCATGTATTGGAGACTTGAGCAAGGACCTGCTGCTGCTA
TGGGACTTTCTCTCGTTATCGGAATCGTGATGGCTGAGACTCTCCAAAAGCTTGGAGCTGACGGTGTTAG
AGTGAAGTGGCCTAACGACCTTTACCTCAACGATAGGAAGCTCGCTGGAATCCTCGTTGAGATGACTGGA
AAGACTGGTGACGCTGCTCATATCGTGATTGGAGCTGGAATCAACCTCTCTATGCGTGAGCCTGAGACTG
ATGAGGTTGACCAGTCTTGGATCAACCTCCAAGAGGCTGGTATCACCATCGATAGAAACCAGCTTGCTGC
CAGGCTCATCAAGGATCTTAGATCTGCTCTCAGGCAGTTCGAGCAACAAGGACTTGCTCCATTCCTCAGC
AGATGGGAAGCTCTCGACAACTTCATCAACAGGCCAGTGAAGCTCATCATCGGTGATAGAGAGATCCACG
GAATCGCTAGGGGAATCAACGAACAAGGGGCTCTTTTGCTTGAGCAGGACGGTGTGATTAAGCCTTGGAT
TGGAGGTGAGATCAGCCTCAGATCTGCTTAA
